Addgene plasmid #222862: OgeuIscB GCT RNA
Purpose: This plasmid codes for the guide of the OgeuIscB with a GCT target
Depositing lab: Vincent Dion. Depositing organization: Cardiff University. Publication: Developing small Cas9 hybrids using molecular modeling. Mangin A, Dion V, Menzies G. bioRxiv 2023.10.24.563270 10.1101/2023.10.24.563270.
Backbone
  Vector backbone: pUC19
  Vector type: Mammalian Expression, CRISPR
Growth in bacteria
  Bacterial resistance: Ampicillin, 100 μg/mL
  Growth temperature: 37°C
  Growth strain: DH5alpha
  Copy number: High Copy
Gene/Insert
  Gene/Insert name: OgeuIscB omega RNA with a (GCT)6 target sequence
  gRNA/shRNA sequence: GGCTGCTGCTGCTGCTGCT
  Species: H. sapiens (human)
  Insert size (bp): 225
  Promoter: Human U6
  Cloning method: Unknown
Resource information
  A portion of this plasmid was derived from a plasmid made by: The original plasmid is pHS0812 (Addgene #176541). The plasmid was digested with BbsI enzyme and a sticky-end ligation was performed to add a 19bp target sequence.
Terms and licenses: Academic/Nonprofit Terms; Industry Terms
Depositor comments: Please visit https://doi.org/10.1101/2023.10.24.563270 for bioRxiv preprint.
How to cite: OgeuIscB GCT RNA was a gift from Vincent Dion (Addgene plasmid # 222862 ; http://n2t.net/addgene:222862 ; RRID:Addgene_222862)
