[The description below was written by a language model from this plasmid's Addgene catalogue record and pLannotate feature annotations shown in this document.]
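Description:
OgeuIscB GCT RNA is a small (about 3.1 kb) pUC19-based plasmid that expresses the guide RNA component for OgeuIscB, a compact RNA-guided nuclease of the IscB family that is considered an ancestor of Cas9. It is catalogued as a mammalian expression/CRISPR vector. In bacteria it is maintained at high copy through the ColE1/pUC-type origin and selected with ampicillin via the β-lactamase gene and its native promoter. The remaining annotated elements (CAP binding site, lac promoter and operator, and fragments of lacI, lacZα, bom and rop) are remnants of the pUC19 backbone rather than functional parts of the design.

The payload is a roughly 225 bp insert encoding the OgeuIscB omega RNA (ωRNA), the long structured guide scaffold used by IscB proteins, joined to a 19-nucleotide targeting sequence built around six GCT repeats. Transcription is driven by the human U6 promoter, an RNA polymerase III promoter commonly used to produce small, uncapped, non-polyadenylated RNAs in mammalian cells. The feature table annotates the U6 promoter, and the unannotated stretch between it and the lacZα fragment is where the ωRNA cassette would be expected to sit. According to the record, the plasmid was derived from an earlier ωRNA cloning vector by BbsI digestion and sticky-end ligation of the target sequence.

The plasmid does not encode the nuclease, so it has to be paired with a separate source of OgeuIscB or a related protein. The associated work concerns designing small Cas9 hybrids by molecular modelling. The record does not state which genomic locus or reporter carries the GCT repeat target.
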