Features (pLannotate 1.2.2; 11 found; start..end, strand, type, name):
    850..1438    +  rep_origin     ori: high-copy-number ColE1/pMB1/pBR322/pUC origin of replication
   1621..1713    +  CDS            lacI (fragment): lac repressor; lacI; The lac repressor binds to the lac operator to inhibit transcription in E. coli. This inhibition can be relieved by adding lactose or isopropyl-β-D-thiogalactopyranoside (IPTG).
   1726..1747    +  protein_bind   CAP binding site: CAP binding activates transcription in the presence of cAMP. E. coli catabolite activator protein
   1762..1792    +  promoter       lac promoter: promoter for the E. coli lac operon
   1800..1816    +  protein_bind   lac operator: The lac repressor binds to the lac operator to inhibit transcription in E. coli. This inhibition can be relieved by adding lactose or isopropyl-β-D-thiogalactopyranoside (IPTG). lac repressor encoded by lacI
   1854..2094    +  promoter       U6 promoter: RNA polymerase III promoter for human U6 snRNA
   2348..2505    +  CDS            lacZα (fragment): LacZα fragment of β-galactosidase; lacZ fragment
   2511..2610    -  misc_feature   bom (fragment): basis of mobility region from pBR322
   2712..2747    -  CDS            rop (fragment): Rop protein, which maintains plasmids at low copy number; rop
   2842..2946    +  promoter       AmpR promoter: bla
   2947..679     +  CDS            AmpR (across the origin): β-lactamase; bla; confers resistance to ampicillin, carbenicillin, and related antibiotics
>Addgene plasmid #222862 | OgeuIscB GCT RNA | addgene full sequence | sequence record 449454 | Addgene NGS Result
AGAACGTTTTCCAATGATGAGCACTTTTAAAGTTCTGCTATGTGGCGCGGTATTATCCCGTATTGACGCC
GGGCAAGAGCAACTCGGTCGCCGCATACACTATTCTCAGAATGACTTGGTTGAGTACTCACCAGTCACAG
AAAAGCATCTTACGGATGGCATGACAGTAAGAGAATTATGCAGTGCTGCCATAACCATGAGTGATAACAC
TGCGGCCAACTTACTTCTGACAACGATCGGAGGACCGAAGGAGCTAACCGCTTTTTTGCACAACATGGGG
GATCATGTAACTCGCCTTGATCGTTGGGAACCGGAGCTGAATGAAGCCATACCAAACGACGAGCGTGACA
CCACGATGCCTGTAGCAATGGCAACAACGTTGCGCAAACTATTAACTGGCGAACTACTTACTCTAGCTTC
CCGGCAACAATTAATAGACTGGATGGAGGCGGATAAAGTTGCAGGACCACTTCTGCGCTCGGCCCTTCCG
GCTGGCTGGTTTATTGCTGATAAATCTGGAGCCGGTGAGCGTGGGTCTCGCGGTATCATTGCAGCACTGG
GGCCAGATGGTAAGCCCTCCCGTATCGTAGTTATCTACACGACGGGGAGTCAGGCAACTATGGATGAACG
AAATAGACAGATCGCTGAGATAGGTGCCTCACTGATTAAGCATTGGTAACTGTCAGACCAAGTTTACTCA
TATATACTTTAGATTGATTTAAAACTTCATTTTTAATTTAAAAGGATCTAGGTGAAGATCCTTTTTGATA
ATCTCATGACCAAAATCCCTTAACGTGAGTTTTCGTTCCACTGAGCGTCAGACCCCGTAGAAAAGATCAA
AGGATCTTCTTGAGATCCTTTTTTTCTGCGCGTAATCTGCTGCTTGCAAACAAAAAAACCACCGCTACCA
GCGGTGGTTTGTTTGCCGGATCAAGAGCTACCAACTCTTTTTCCGAAGGTAACTGGCTTCAGCAGAGCGC
AGATACCAAATACTGTTCTTCTAGTGTAGCCGTAGTTAGGCCACCACTTCAAGAACTCTGTAGCACCGCC
TACATACCTCGCTCTGCTAATCCTGTTACCAGTGGCTGCTGCCAGTGGCGATAAGTCGTGTCTTACCGGG
TTGGACTCAAGACGATAGTTACCGGATAAGGCGCAGCGGTCGGGCTGAACGGGGGGTTCGTGCACACAGC
CCAGCTTGGAGCGAACGACCTACACCGAACTGAGATACCTACAGCGTGAGCTATGAGAAAGCGCCACGCT
TCCCGAAGGGAGAAAGGCGGACAGGTATCCGGTAAGCGGCAGGGTCGGAACAGGAGAGCGCACGAGGGAG
CTTCCAGGGGGAAACGCCTGGTATCTTTATAGTCCTGTCGGGTTTCGCCACCTCTGACTTGAGCGTCGAT
TTTTGTGATGCTCGTCAGGGGGGCGGAGCCTATGGAAAAACGCCAGCAACGCGGCCTTTTTACGGTTCCT
GGCCTTTTGCTGGCCTTTTGCTCACATGTTCTTTCCTGCGTTATCCCCTGATTCTGTGGATAACCGTATT
ACCGCCTTTGAGTGAGCTGATACCTCTCGCCGCAGCCGAACGACCGAGCGCAGCGAGTCAGTGAGCGAGG
AAGCGGAAGAGCGCCCAATACGCAAACCGCCTCTCCCCGCGCGTTGGCCGATTCATTAATGCAGCTGGCA
CGACAGGTTTCCCGACTGGAAAGCGGGCAGTGAACGCAACGCAATTAATGTGAGTTAGCTCACTCATTAG
GCACCCCAGGCTTTACACTTTATGCTTCCGGCTCGTATGTTGTGTGGAATTGTGAGCGGATAACAATTTC
ACACAGGAAACAGCTATGACCATGATTACGCCAGAGGGCCTATTTCCCATGATTCCTTCATATTTGCATA
TACGATACAAGGCTGTTAGAGAGATAATTGGAATTAATTTGACTGTAAACACAAAGATATTAGTACAAAA
TACGTGACGTAGAAAGTAATAATTTCTTGGGTAGTTTGCAGTTTTAAAATTATGTTTTAAAATGGACTAT
CATATGCTTACCGTAACTTGAAAGTATTTCGATTTCTTGGCTTTATATATCTTGTGGAAAGGACGAAACA
CCGGCTGCTGCTGCTGCTGCTGGCTCTTCCAACTTTATGGTTGCGACCGTAGGTTGAAAGAGCACAGGCT
GAGACATTCGTAAGGCCGAAAGACCGGACGCACCCTGGGATTTCCCCAGTCCCCGGAACTGCATAGCGGA
TGCCAGTTGATGGAGCAATCTATCAGATAAGCCAGGGGGAACAATCACCTCTCTGTATCAGAGAGAGTTT
TACAAAAGGAGGAACGGTTTTTTGGTACCGAGCTCGAATTCACTGGCCGTCGTTTTACAACGTCGTGACT
GGGAAAACCCTGGCGTTACCCAACTTAATCGCCTTGCAGCACATCCCCCTTTCGCCAGCTGGCGTAATAG
CGAAGAGGCCCGCACCGATCGCCCTTCCCAACAGTTGCGCAGCCTGAATGGCGAATGGCGCCTGATGCGG
TATTTTCTCCTTACGCATCTGTGCGGTATTTCACACCGCATATGGTGCACTCTCAGTACAATCTGCTCTG
ATGCCGCATAGTTAAGCCAGCCCCGACACCCGCCAACACCCGCTGACGCGCCCTGACGGGCTTGTCTGCT
CCCGGCATCCGCTTACAGACAAGCTGTGACCGTCTCCGGGAGCTGCATGTGTCAGAGGTTTTCACCGTCA
TCACCGAAACGCGCGAGACGAAAGGGCCTCGTGATACGCCTATTTTTATAGGTTAATGTCATGATAATAA
TGGTTTCTTAGACGTCAGGTGGCACTTTTCGGGGAAATGTGCGCGGAACCCCTATTTGTTTATTTTTCTA
AATACATTCAAATATGTATCCGCTCATGAGACAATAACCCTGATAAATGCTTCAATAATATTGAAAAAGG
AAGAGTATGAGTATTCAACATTTCCGTGTCGCCCTTATTCCCTTTTTTGCGGCATTTTGCCTTCCTGTTT
TTGCTCACCCAGAAACGCTGGTGAAAGTAAAAGATGCTGAAGATCAGTTGGGTGCACGAGTGGGTTACAT
CGAACTGGATCTCAACAGCGGTAAGATCCTTGAGAGTTTTCGCCCCGA
